>Addgene plasmid #222329 | Str-KDEL_CD9-SBP-mCherry | addgene full sequence | sequence record 444787 | Addgene NGS Result
AGACGTTGTTTGTCTTCAAGAAGCTTCCAGAGGAACTGCTTCCTTCACGACATTCAACAGACCTTGCATT
CCTTTGGCGAGAGGGGAAAGACCCCTAGGAATGCTCGTCAAGAAGACAGGGCCAGGTTTCCGGGCCCTCA
CATTGCCAAAAGACGGCAATATGGTGGAAAATAACATATAGACAAACGCACACCGGCCTTATTCCAAGCG
GCTTCGGCCAGTAACGTTAGGGGGGGGGGAGGGAGAGGGGGGGGGGGAGAGGGGCGGAATTGGCCGCCCT
AGATGCATGCTCGACCTGCAGTTGGACCTGGGAGTGGACACCTGTGGAGAGAAAGGCAAAGTGGATGTCA
TTGTCACTCAAGTGTATGGCCAGATCTCAAGCCTGCCACACCTCAAGCTTGACAACAAAAAGATTGTCTT
TTCTGACCAGATGGACGCGGCCACCCTCAAAGGCATCACCGCGGGCCAGGTGAATATCAAATCCTCCTCG
TTTTTGGAAACTGACAATCTTAGCGCAGAAGTCATGCCCGCTTTTGAGAGGGAGTACTCACCCCAACAGC
TGGCCCTCGCAGACAGCGAATTAATTCCAGCACACTGGATCAGTTATCTATGCGGCCGCTCACAGTTCAT
CTTTCGGTCCGAGCTGCTGGACGGCATCCAGAGGATTGCCGTTGTTGACTCCGGCTTTTTTGGCGGCATC
GATTGAAGCGGCGGAGGGTTTCACTTTGGTGAATGTGTCATGTCCCACCAGGGTGGATTTCCAAGCATTT
GCCTCGGTTGTGCCAGATGTGAGCAGCCACTGTGTATTGATTCTAGCCTCAGCGCCTCCCACGTACTGTC
CACTCCATGTTGTGGCAGAATGAGCATTCCGGTAGTTGTTTTTCCAAGCGACAGTCCATCCCAGGGCAGT
CCCAGATCCGTCGGTGGCAGGGGCACTATCGTATCGGCCAGTGAGGACGTACCGTGATTCGGCGTTTCCC
ACAGCAGATTCGTATGTTCCGGTGAGGGCTCCATCGGCTCCAGCAGTCACAATAAAGGTGCTCCCGAGCT
GATTGTACCATGTTCCAGTAATGCCAGCCTCGGCAGCGGACACCTGAGCTTTTGAGTCTTTGCTAGGGTC
GTTTAAACCGGCGCCCGAGCTGGTTCCTGTCGCCTTCTCACTGTGACTATGGCTGAGGCTCTGGCCCTGG
TGCAGGAGGAGTCCCCAGAGGAGCCACAGGGCAAGACGGACGCATACATCCATACCGGTTAACAGGCCTT
AAGCGCTAGCTAGGCCGCAGATATCGATCCGAGCTCGGTACCAAGCTTGGGTCTCCCTATAGTGAGTCGT
ATTAATTTCGATAAGCCAGTAAGCAGTGGGTTCTCTAGTTAGCCAGAGAGCTCTGCTTATATAGACCTCC
CACCGTACACGCCTACCGCCCATTTGCGTCAATGGGGCGGAGTTGTTACGACATTTTGGAAAGTCCCGTT
GATTTTGGTGCCAAAACAAACTCCCATTGACGTCAATGGGGTGGAGACTTGGAAATCCCCGTGAGTCAAA
CCGCTATCCACGCCCATTGATGTACTGCCAAAACCGCATCACCATGGTAATAGCGATGACTAATACGTAG
ATGTACTGCCAAGTAGGAAAGTCCCATAAGGTCATGTACTGGGCATAATGCCAGGCGGGCCATTTACCGT
CATTGACGTCAATAGGGGGCGTACTTGGCATATGATACACTTGATGTACTGCCAAGTGGGCAGTTTACCG
TAAATACTCCACCCATTGACGTCAATGGAAAGTCCCTATTGGCGTTACTATGGGAACATACGTCATTATT
GACGTCAATGGGCGGGGGTCGTTGGGCGGTCAGCCAGGCGGGCCATTTACCGTAAGTTATGTAACGCGGA
ACTCCATATATGGGCTATGAACTAATGACCCCGTAATTGATTACTATTAATAACTAGTCAATAATCAATG
TCAACGCGTATATCTGGCCCGTACATCGCGAAGCAGCGCAAAACGCCTAACCCTAAGCAGATTCTTCATG
CAATTGTCGGTCAAGCCTTGCCTTGTTGTAGCTTAAATTTTGCTCGCGCACTACTCAGCGACCTCCAACA
CACAAGCAGGGAGCAGATACTGGCTTAACTATGCGGCATCAGAGCAGATTGTACTGAGAGTGCACCATAG
GGGATCGGGAGATCTCCCGATCCGTCGACGTCAGGTGGCACTTTTCGGGGAAATGTGCGCGGAACCCCTA
TTTGTTTATTTTTCTAAATACATTCAAATATGTATCCGCTCATGAGACAATAACCCTGATAAATGCTTCA
ATAATATTGAAAAAGGAAGAGTATGAGTATTCAACATTTCCGTGTCGCCCTTATTCCCTTTTTTGCGGCA
TTTTGCCTTCCTGTTTTTGCTCACCCAGAAACGCTGGTGAAAGTAAAAGATGCTGAAGATCAGTTGGGTG
CACGAGTGGGTTACATCGAACTGGATCTCAACAGCGGTAAGATCCTTGAGAGTTTTCGCCCCGAAGAACG
TTTTCCAATGATGAGCACTTTTAAAGTTCTGCTATGTGGCGCGGTATTATCCCGTATTGACGCCGGGCAA
GAGCAACTCGGTCGCCGCATACACTATTCTCAGAATGACTTGGTTGAGTACTCACCAGTCACAGAAAAGC
ATCTTACGGATGGCATGACAGTAAGAGAATTATGCAGTGCTGCCATAACCATGAGTGATAACACTGCGGC
CAACTTACTTCTGACAACGATCGGAGGACCGAAGGAGCTAACCGCTTTTTTGCACAACATGGGGGATCAT
GTAACTCGCCTTGATCGTTGGGAACCGGAGCTGAATGAAGCCATACCAAACGACGAGCGTGACACCACGA
TGCCTGTAGCAATGGCAACAACGTTGCGCAAACTATTAACTGGCGAACTACTTACTCTAGCTTCCCGGCA
ACAATTAATAGACTGGATGGAGGCGGATAAAGTTGCAGGACCACTTCTGCGCTCGGCCCTTCCGGCTGGC
TGGTTTATTGCTGATAAATCTGGAGCCGGTGAGCGTGGGTCTCGCGGTATCATTGCAGCACTGGGGCCAG
ATGGTAAGCCCTCCCGTATCGTAGTTATCTACACGACGGGGAGTCAGGCAACTATGGATGAACGAAATAG
ACAGATCGCTGAGATAGGTGCCTCACTGATTAAGCATTGGTAACTGTCAGACCAAGTTTACTCATATATA
CTTTAGATTGATTTAAAACTTCATTTTTAATTTAAAAGGATCTAGGTGAAGATCCTTTTTGATAATCTCA
TGACCAAAATCCCTTAACGTGAGTTTTCGTTCCACTGAGCGTCAGACCCCGTAGAAAAGATCAAAGGATC
TTCTTGAGATCCTTTTTTTCTGCGCGTAATCTGCTGCTTGCAAACAAAAAAACCACCGCTACCAGCGGTG
GTTTGTTTGCCGGATCAAGAGCTACCAACTCTTTTTCCGAAGGTAACTGGCTTCAGCAGAGCGCAGATAC
CAAATACTGTTCTTCTAGTGTAGCCGTAGTTAGGCCACCACTTCAAGAACTCTGTAGCACCGCCTACATA
CCTCGCTCTGCTAATCCTGTTACCAGTGGCTGCTGCCAGTGGCGATAAGTCGTGTCTTACCGGGTTGGAC
TCAAGACGATAGTTACCGGATAAGGCGCAGCGGTCGGGCTGAACGGGGGGTTCGTGCACACAGCCCAGCT
TGGAGCGAACGACCTACACCGAACTGAGATACCTACAGCGTGAGCTATGAGAAAGCGCCACGCTTCCCGA
AGGGAGAAAGGCGGACAGGTATCCGGTAAGCGGCAGGGTCGGAACAGGAGAGCGCACGAGGGAGCTTCCA
GGGGGAAACGCCTGGTATCTTTATAGTCCTGTCGGGTTTCGCCACCTCTGACTTGAGCGTCGATTTTTGT
GATGCTCGTCAGGGGGGCGGAGCCTATGGAAAAACGCCAGCAACGCGGCCTTTTTACGGTTCCTGGCCTT
TTGCTGGCCTTTTGCTCACATGTTCTTTCCTGCGTTATCCCCTGATTCTGTGGATAACCGTATTACCGCC
TTTGAGTGAGCTGATACCGCTCGCCGCAGCCGAACGACCGAGCGCAGCGAGTCAGTGAGCGAGGAAGCGG
AAGAGCGCCCAATACGCAAACCGCCTCTCCCCGCGCGTTGGCCGATTCATTAATGCAGCTGGCACGACAG
GTTTCCCGACTGGAAAGCGGGCAGTGAGCGCAACGCAATTAATGTGAGTTAGCTCACTCATTAGGCACCC
CAGGCTTTACACTTTATGCTTCCGGCTCGTATGTTGTGTGGAATTGTGAGCGGATAACAATTTCACACAG
GAAACAGCTATGACCATGATTACGCCAAGCTCTAGCTAGAGGTCGACGGTATACAGACATGATAAGATAC
ATTGATGAGTTTGGACAAACCACAACTAGAATGCACTCGACGCGTTAAGATACATTGATGAGTTTGGACA
AACCACAACTAGAATGCAGTGAAAAAAATGCTTTATTTGTGAAATTTGTGATGCTATTGCTTTATTTGTA
ACCATTATAAGCTGCAATAAACAAGTTAACAACAACAATTGCATTCATTTTATGTTTCAGGTTCAGGGGG
AGGTGTGGGAGGTTTTTTAAAGCAAGTAAAACCTCTACAAATGTGGTATGGCTGATTATGATCAGTTATC
TAGAGTTAATTAATAATTGGCCCTCGGCCCTAGACCATCTCGCGGTTCCTGCGGATAGCACAGCACAAGA
TCATACTGAAGATCATGCCAAATATCATGACCACGGCAATGCCGATGCCCACTGCGCCGATGATGTGGAA
TTTATTGTCGAAGACCTCTTTGATGGCATCAGGACAGGACTTCACGGTGAAGGTTTCGAGTACGTCCTTC
TTGGGGCAGATGTCTGAGATAAACTGTTCCACGCCCCCAGCCAAACCACAGCAGTTCAACGCATAGTGGA
TGGCTTTCAGCGTTTCCCGCTGGGGCTCATCCTTGGTTTTCAGCTTGTTGTAGGTGTCCTTGTAAAACTC
CTGGACTTCCTTAATCACCTCATCCTTGTGGGAATATCCCCAGATGGCCGCAGCTATTTCAATGGCGAAT
ATCACCAAGAGGAAGCCGAAGAACAGTCCCAGCATGCACTGGGACTCCTGCACAGCCCCGCAGCAGCCCA
GGAAGCCCACCAGCATCATGAGGGCGCCGGCTCCGATCAGAATATAGACTCCTGTGTAGAAGCTGGAATT
ATTATTATTAGTTTCTTGCTCGAAGATGCTCTTGGTCTGAGAAGATCTGATTCGAGCTCCACCGGTTGGC
CGGCCCTTGTACAGCTCGTCCATGCCGCCGGTGGAGTGGCGGCCCTCGGCGCGTTCGTACTGTTCCACGA
TGGTGTAGTCCTCGTTGTGGGAGGTGATGTCCAACTTGATGTTGACGTTGTAGGCGCCGGGCAGCTGCAC
GGGCTTCTTGGCCTTGTAGGTGGTCTTGACCTCAGCGTCGTAGTGGCCGCCGTCCTTCAGCTTCAGCCTC
TGCTTGATCTCGCCCTTCAGGGCGCCGTCCTCGGGGTACATCCGCTCGGAGGAGGCCTCCCAGCCCATGG
TCTTCTTCTGCATTACGGGGCCGTCGGAGGGGAAGTTGGTGCCGCGCAGCTTCACCTTGTAGATGAACTC
GCCGTCCTGTAGGGAGGAGTCCTGGGTCACGGTCACCACGCCGCCGTCCTCGAAGTTCATCACGCGCTCC
CACTTGAAGCCCTCGGGGAAGGACAGCTTCAAGTAGTCGGGGATGTCGGCGGGGTGCTTCACGTAGGCCT
TGGAGCCGTACATGAACTGAGGGGACAGGATGTCCCAGGCGAAGGGCAGGGGGCCACCCTTGGTCACCTT
CAGCTTGGCGGTCTGGGTGCCCTCGTAGGGGCGGCCCTCGCCCTCGCCCTCGATCTCGAACTCGTGGCCG
TTCACGGAGCCCTCCATGTGCACCTTGAAGCGCATGAACTCCTTGATGATGGCCATGTTATCCTCCTCGC
CCTTGCTCACACCTGCAGGTGGTTCACGTTGACCTTGTGGGTGATGCTCCAGTCGTGCACGAAGTTGTTC
AAGTTCCCCAGCCAGTCCTTCAACAACGTGTCCACCTCGCCAACCAGTGGTCTTCTCGTCGAATTCGTCG
AATCGGAGCCATAGTCCAATGGCAAGGACAGCAATCCCGGCAAGCCAGAAGATGAAGTTAAATCCGAACA
GCAGGTATTTGATGCACTTGGTGCCTCCTTTGACCGGAGGCATGGCGCGCCTCCCGGGTTGTGGCAAGCT
TATCATCGTGTTTTTCAAAGGAAAACCACGTCCCCGTGGTTCGGGGGGCCTAGACGTTTTTTTAACCTCG
ACTAAACACATGTAAAGCATGTGCACCGAGGCCCCAGATCAGATCCCATACAATGGGGTACCTTCTGGGC
ATCCTTCAGCCCCTTGTTGAATACGCTTGAGGAGAGCCATTTGACTCTTTCCACAACTATCCAACTCACA
ACGTGGCACTGGGGTTGTGCCGCCTTTGCAGGTGTATCTTATACACGTGGCTTTTGGCCGCAGAGGCACC
TGTCGCCAGGTGGGGGGTTCCGCTGCCTGCAAAGGGTCGCTAC
Features (pLannotate 1.2.2; 22 found; start..end, strand, type, name):
    322..551     -  intron         chimeric intron: chimera between introns from adenovirus and immunoglobulin heavy chain genes
    644..1144    -  CDS            SAV_STRAV (fragment): Experimental evidence at protein level: Swiss-Prot protein existence level 1. The biological function of streptavidin is not known. Forms a strong non-covalent specific complex with biotin (one molecule of biotin per subunit of streptavidin). From Streptomyces avidinii.
   1130..1243    -  CDS            STIM1 (fragment): STIM1_HUMAN - Also known as GOK From Homo sapiens (Human).
   1316..1334    -  promoter       T7 promoter: promoter for bacteriophage T7 RNA polymerase
   1350..1383    -  LTR            5' LTR (truncated) (fragment): truncated 5' long terminal repeat (LTR) from HIV-1
   1379..1582    -  promoter       CMV promoter: human cytomegalovirus (CMV) immediate early promoter
   1583..1962    -  enhancer       CMV enhancer: human cytomegalovirus immediate early enhancer
   2117..2169    +  misc_feature   bom (fragment): basis of mobility region from pBR322
   2228..2332    +  promoter       AmpR promoter: bla
   2333..3193    +  CDS            AmpR: β-lactamase; bla; confers resistance to ampicillin, carbenicillin, and related antibiotics
   3364..3952    +  rep_origin     ori: high-copy-number ColE1/pMB1/pBR322/pUC origin of replication
   4135..4227    +  CDS            lacI (fragment): lac repressor; lacI; The lac repressor binds to the lac operator to inhibit transcription in E. coli. This inhibition can be relieved by adding lactose or isopropyl-β-D-thiogalactopyranoside (IPTG).
   4240..4261    +  protein_bind   CAP binding site: CAP binding activates transcription in the presence of cAMP. E. coli catabolite activator protein
   4276..4306    +  promoter       lac promoter: promoter for the E. coli lac operon
   4314..4330    +  protein_bind   lac operator: The lac repressor binds to the lac operator to inhibit transcription in E. coli. This inhibition can be relieved by adding lactose or isopropyl-β-D-thiogalactopyranoside (IPTG). lac repressor encoded by lacI
   4394..4445    -  polyA_signal   SV40 poly(A) signal (fragment): SV40 polyadenylation signal
   4456..4577    -  polyA_signal   SV40 poly(A) signal: SV40 polyadenylation signal
   4600..4684    -  CDS            large T antigen (fragment): large T antigen from SV40 (simian virus 40)
   4723..5292    -  CDS            CD9 (fragment): CD9_HUMAN - Also known as MIC3, TSPAN29. Experimental evidence at protein level: Swiss-Prot protein existence level 1. Integral membrane protein associated with integrins, which regulates different processes, such as sperm-egg fusion, platelet activation and aggregation, and cell adhesion (PubMed:8478605, PubMed:14575715, PubMed:18541721). Present at the cell surface of oocytes and plays a key role in sperm-egg fusion, possibly by organizing multiprotein complexes and the morphology of the membrane required for the fusion (By similarity). In myoblasts, associates with CD81 and PTGFRN and inhib
   5326..6030    -  CDS            mCherry: mCherry is a basic (constitutively fluorescent) red fluorescent protein published in 2004, derived from Discosoma sp.. It is reported to be a very rapidly-maturing monomer with low acid sensitivity.
   6157..6267    -  CDS            CD9 (fragment): CD9_HUMAN - Also known as MIC3, TSPAN29. Experimental evidence at protein level: Swiss-Prot protein existence level 1. Integral membrane protein associated with integrins, which regulates different processes, such as sperm-egg fusion, platelet activation and aggregation, and cell adhesion (PubMed:8478605, PubMed:14575715, PubMed:18541721). Present at the cell surface of oocytes and plays a key role in sperm-egg fusion, possibly by organizing multiprotein complexes and the morphology of the membrane required for the fusion (By similarity). In myoblasts, associates with CD81 and PTGFRN and inhib
   6300..139     -  misc_feature   IRES (across the origin): internal ribosome entry site (IRES) of the encephalomyocarditis virus (EMCV)
