[The description below was written by a language model from this plasmid's Addgene catalogue record and pLannotate feature annotations shown in this document.]
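Description:
Str-KDEL_CD9-SBP-mCherry is a bicistronic mammalian expression plasmid built on the pIRES-neo3 backbone, designed for the RUSH (retention using selective hooks) approach to synchronize the trafficking of human CD9 (TSPAN29) from the endoplasmic reticulum. It is propagated in E. coli through a high-copy ColE1/pUC-type origin and selected with ampicillin via the bla gene. No neomycin resistance cassette is annotated in the 6.6 kb sequence, which suggests the reporter occupies the position downstream of the IRES that the selection marker normally holds in this backbone.

A single transcription unit is driven by the CMV enhancer and promoter. The first cistron encodes the "hook": a streptavidin core preceded by a short STIM1-derived fragment, presumably acting as a signal sequence, and, according to the construct name, ending in a KDEL ER-retention motif that keeps it in the ER lumen. A chimeric intron and an EMCV IRES follow, allowing translation of the second cistron, the reporter, which terminates at SV40 polyadenylation signals. In the annotation, CD9 is split into a short N-terminal piece and a longer C-terminal piece flanking mCherry, indicating that the fluorescent protein is inserted within CD9 rather than appended to an end. The streptavidin-binding peptide (SBP) is not annotated separately but probably lies in the unannotated gap next to mCherry.

In transfected cells, SBP binds the ER-resident streptavidin and holds CD9 in the ER. Adding biotin displaces SBP and releases a synchronous wave of red-fluorescent CD9, which can be followed by live imaging through the secretory pathway, as in the associated study of exosome versus ectosome secretion.
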