Addgene plasmid #222329: Str-KDEL_CD9-SBP-mCherry
Purpose: Synchronize the trafficking of CD9 from the ER.
Depositing lab: Franck Perez. Publication: Specificities of exosome versus small ectosome secretion revealed by live intracellular tracking of CD63 and CD9. Mathieu M, Nevo N, Jouve M, Valenzuela JI, Maurin M, Verweij FJ, Palmulli R, Lankar D, Dingli F, Loew D, Rubinstein E, Boncompain G, Perez F, Thery C. Nat Commun. 2021 Jul 19;12(1):4389. doi: 10.1038/s41467-021-24384-2. PubMed 34282141.
Backbone
  Vector backbone: pIRES-neo3
  Vector type: Mammalian Expression
Growth in bacteria
  Bacterial resistance: Ampicillin, 100 μg/mL
  Growth temperature: 37°C
  Growth strain: DH5alpha
  Copy number: High Copy
Gene/Insert
  Gene/Insert name: Streptavidin-KDEL and CD9 fused to SBP-mCherry (alt name: TSPAN-29)
  Species: H. sapiens (human)
  Entrez Gene: CD9 (a.k.a. BTCC-1, DRAP-27, MIC3, MRP-1, TSPAN-29, TSPAN29)
  Promoter: CMV
  Cloning method: Restriction Enzyme; 5′ cloning site Unknown (unknown if destroyed)
Terms and licenses: Academic/Nonprofit Terms; Industry Terms: Not Available to Industry
How to cite: Str-KDEL_CD9-SBP-mCherry was a gift from Franck Perez (Addgene plasmid # 222329 ; http://n2t.net/addgene:222329 ; RRID:Addgene_222329)
